Addgene plasmid #113132: IL1RN gRNA3
Purpose: Expresses gRNA targeting the IL1RN promoter (SpyCas9 scaffold)
Depositing lab: Dominik Niopek. Depositing organization: Universitaet Heidelberg. Publication: Engineered anti-CRISPR proteins for optogenetic control of CRISPR-Cas9. Bubeck F, Hoffmann MD, Harteveld Z, Aschenbrenner S, Bietz A, Waldhauer MC, Borner K, Fakhiri J, Schmelas C, Dietz L, Grimm D, Correia BE, Eils R, Niopek D. Nat Methods. 2018 Oct 30. pii: 10.1038/s41592-018-0178-9. doi: 10.1038/s41592-018-0178-9. PubMed 30377362.
Backbone
  Vector backbone: scAAV vector
  Total vector size (bp): 5283
  Vector type: Mammalian Expression, AAV, CRISPR, Synthetic Biology
Growth in bacteria
  Bacterial resistance: Ampicillin, 100 μg/mL
  Growth temperature: 37°C
  Growth strain: NEB Stable
  Copy number: High Copy
Gene/Insert
  Gene/Insert name: IL1RN guideRNA 3 (SpCas9 scaffold), co-expressed GFP (transfection marker)
Terms and licenses: Academic/Nonprofit Terms; Industry Terms: Not Available to Industry
Depositor comments: Addgene Next-Generation Sequence analysis identified numerous sequence discrepancies in ITR sequences. Plasmid is expected to function as described in the associated publication: PMID: 30377362
How to cite: IL1RN gRNA3 was a gift from Dominik Niopek (Addgene plasmid # 113132 ; http://n2t.net/addgene:113132 ; RRID:Addgene_113132)
