[The description below was written by a language model from this plasmid's Addgene catalogue record and pLannotate feature annotations shown in this document.]
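Description:
IL1RN gRNA3 is a self-complementary AAV (scAAV) vector plasmid of about 5.3 kb that expresses a single guide RNA directed against the promoter of the human IL1RN gene, together with a GFP marker. It is propagated in E. coli on a high-copy ColE1/pUC-type origin with ampicillin selection through the bla gene. The backbone also carries an f1 phage origin and remnants of a phagemid-style cloning region: lac promoter/operator, lacZα and lacI fragments, and flanking T3 and T7 promoters. None of these play a role in the mammalian payload.

The payload consists of two divergently oriented cassettes. A human U6 RNA polymerase III promoter drives the guide, whose spacer lies between the promoter and the annotated Streptococcus pyogenes tracrRNA-derived scaffold, so the transcript pairs with SpyCas9 or its derivatives. On the opposite strand, a Rous sarcoma virus enhancer/promoter drives EGFP, which the record describes as a transfection marker for identifying cells that received the plasmid. No polyadenylation signal for EGFP is annotated.

Only one partial AAV2 inverted terminal repeat is detected in either the depositor or the repository sequence. The two records place it at slightly different coordinates and on opposite strands. The repository also notes numerous sequencing discrepancies in the ITRs, although the plasmid is expected to work as published. A second ITR, presumably upstream of the U6 cassette, is not annotated, so packaging competence cannot be judged from the feature tables alone.

Because the guide targets a promoter, it is suited to recruiting Cas9-based transcriptional effectors to the endogenous IL1RN locus. The associated work concerns engineered anti-CRISPR proteins for optogenetic control of CRISPR-Cas9.
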