Features (pLannotate 1.2.2; 21 found; start..end, strand, type, name):
     24..128     +  promoter       AmpR promoter: bla
    129..989     +  CDS            AmpR: β-lactamase; bla; confers resistance to ampicillin, carbenicillin, and related antibiotics
   1160..1748    +  rep_origin     ori: high-copy-number ColE1/pMB1/pBR322/pUC origin of replication
   1931..2023    +  CDS            lacI (fragment): lac repressor; lacI; The lac repressor binds to the lac operator to inhibit transcription in E. coli. This inhibition can be relieved by adding lactose or isopropyl-β-D-thiogalactopyranoside (IPTG).
   2036..2057    +  protein_bind   CAP binding site: CAP binding activates transcription in the presence of cAMP. E. coli catabolite activator protein
   2072..2102    +  promoter       lac promoter: promoter for the E. coli lac operon
   2110..2126    +  protein_bind   lac operator: The lac repressor binds to the lac operator to inhibit transcription in E. coli. This inhibition can be relieved by adding lactose or isopropyl-β-D-thiogalactopyranoside (IPTG). lac repressor encoded by lacI
   2171..2189    +  promoter       T3 promoter: promoter for bacteriophage T3 RNA polymerase
   2627..2867    +  promoter       U6 promoter: RNA polymerase III promoter for human U6 snRNA
   2913..2980    +  misc_RNA       tracrRNA (fragment): trans-activating CRISPR RNA for the Streptococcus pyogenes CRISPR/Cas9 system
   3063..3779    -  CDS            EGFP: EGFP is a basic (constitutively fluorescent) green fluorescent protein published in 1996, derived from Aequorea victoria. It is reported to be a rapidly-maturing weak dimer with moderate acid sensitivity.
   3787..3813    -  misc_feature   MCS (fragment): multiple cloning site
   3823..4086    -  promoter       RSV promoter: Rous sarcoma virus enhancer/promoter
   4120..4213    -  ncRNA          Retro dr1: Accession: RF00214 - Retrovirus direct repeat 1 (dr1)
   4346..4398    +  misc_feature   bom (fragment): basis of mobility region from pBR322
   4407..4423    -  promoter       tet promoter (fragment): E. coli promoter for tetracycline efflux protein gene
   4489..4596    -  repeat_region  AAV2 ITR (fragment): inverted terminal repeat of adeno-associated virus serotype 2 inverted
   4594..4614    -  promoter       chicken β-actin promoter (fragment): contains a 21-bp deletion relative to the standard chicken β-actin promoter
   4640..4658    -  promoter       T7 promoter: promoter for bacteriophage T7 RNA polymerase
   4666..4821    +  CDS            lacZα (fragment): LacZα fragment of β-galactosidase; lacZ fragment
   4826..5254    +  rep_origin     f1 ori (sequence partly withheld): f1 bacteriophage origin of replication; arrow indicates direction of (+) strand synthesis
>Addgene plasmid #113132 | IL1RN gRNA3 | depositor full sequence | sequence record 218000 | IL1RN gRNA3 sequence 5283 bps
GTGGCACTTTTCGGGGAAATGTGCGCGGAACCCCTATTTGTTTATTTTTCTAAATACATTCAAATATGTA
TCCGCTCATGAGACAATAACCCTGATAAATGCTTCAATAATATTGAAAAAGGAAGAGTATGAGTATTCAA
CATTTCCGTGTCGCCCTTATTCCCTTTTTTGCGGCATTTTGCCTTCCTGTTTTTGCTCACCCAGAAACGC
TGGTGAAAGTAAAAGATGCTGAAGATCAGTTGGGTGCACGAGTGGGTTACATCGAACTGGATCTCAACAG
CGGTAAGATCCTTGAGAGTTTTCGCCCCGAAGAACGTTTTCCAATGATGAGCACTTTTAAAGTTCTGCTA
TGTGGCGCGGTATTATCCCGTATTGACGCCGGGCAAGAGCAACTCGGTCGCCGCATACACTATTCTCAGA
ATGACTTGGTTGAGTACTCACCAGTCACAGAAAAGCATCTTACGGATGGCATGACAGTAAGAGAATTATG
CAGTGCTGCCATAACCATGAGTGATAACACTGCGGCCAACTTACTTCTGACAACGATCGGAGGACCGAAG
GAGCTAACCGCTTTTTTGCACAACATGGGGGATCATGTAACTCGCCTTGATCGTTGGGAACCGGAGCTGA
ATGAAGCCATACCAAACGACGAGCGTGACACCACGATGCCTGTAGCAATGGCAACAACGTTGCGCAAACT
ATTAACTGGCGAACTACTTACTCTAGCTTCCCGGCAACAATTAATAGACTGGATGGAGGCGGATAAAGTT
GCAGGACCACTTCTGCGCTCGGCCCTTCCGGCTGGCTGGTTTATTGCTGATAAATCTGGAGCCGGTGAGC
GTGGGTCTCGCGGTATCATTGCAGCACTGGGGCCAGATGGTAAGCCCTCCCGTATCGTAGTTATCTACAC
GACGGGGAGTCAGGCAACTATGGATGAACGAAATAGACAGATCGCTGAGATAGGTGCCTCACTGATTAAG
CATTGGTAACTGTCAGACCAAGTTTACTCATATATACTTTAGATTGATTTAAAACTTCATTTTTAATTTA
AAAGGATCTAGGTGAAGATCCTTTTTGATAATCTCATGACCAAAATCCCTTAACGTGAGTTTTCGTTCCA
CTGAGCGTCAGACCCCGTAGAAAAGATCAAAGGATCTTCTTGAGATCCTTTTTTTCTGCGCGTAATCTGC
TGCTTGCAAACAAAAAAACCACCGCTACCAGCGGTGGTTTGTTTGCCGGATCAAGAGCTACCAACTCTTT
TTCCGAAGGTAACTGGCTTCAGCAGAGCGCAGATACCAAATACTGTCCTTCTAGTGTAGCCGTAGTTAGG
CCACCACTTCAAGAACTCTGTAGCACCGCCTACATACCTCGCTCTGCTAATCCTGTTACCAGTGGCTGCT
GCCAGTGGCGATAAGTCGTGTCTTACCGGGTTGGACTCAAGACGATAGTTACCGGATAAGGCGCAGCGGT
CGGGCTGAACGGGGGGTTCGTGCACACAGCCCAGCTTGGAGCGAACGACCTACACCGAACTGAGATACCT
ACAGCGTGAGCTATGAGAAAGCGCCACGCTTCCCGAAGGGAGAAAGGCGGACAGGTATCCGGTAAGCGGC
AGGGTCGGAACAGGAGAGCGCACGAGGGAGCTTCCAGGGGGAAACGCCTGGTATCTTTATAGTCCTGTCG
GGTTTCGCCACCTCTGACTTGAGCGTCGATTTTTGTGATGCTCGTCAGGGGGGCGGAGCCTATGGAAAAA
CGCCAGCAACGCGGCCTTTTTACGGTTCCTGGCCTTTTGCTGGCCTTTTGCTCACATGTTCTTTCCTGCG
TTATCCCCTGATTCTGTGGATAACCGTATTACCGCCTTTGAGTGAGCTGATACCGCTCGCCGCAGCCGAA
CGACCGAGCGCAGCGAGTCAGTGAGCGAGGAAGCGGAAGAGCGCCCAATACGCAAACCGCCTCTCCCCGC
GCGTTGGCCGATTCATTAATGCAGCTGGCACGACAGGTTTCCCGACTGGAAAGCGGGCAGTGAGCGCAAC
GCAATTAATGTGAGTTAGCTCACTCATTAGGCACCCCAGGCTTTACACTTTATGCTTCCGGCTCGTATGT
TGTGTGGAATTGTGAGCGGATAACAATTTCACACAGGAAACAGCTATGACCATGATTACGCCAAGCGCGC
AATTAACCCTCACTAAAGGGAACAAAAGCTGGGTACCACTAGTATGCATCCTGCAGGACGCGTCCTACCC
ACTCCCTCTATGCGCGCTCGCTCACTCACTCGGCCCTGGAGACCAAAGGTCTCCAGACTGCCGGCCTCTG
GCCGGCAGGGCCGAGTGAGTGAGCGAGCGCGCATAGAGGGAGTGGGTACCTCCATCATCTAGGTTTGCCA
GATCTGATATCGGCGCGCCCGAGTCCAACACCCGTGGGAATCCCATGGGCACCATGGCCCCTCGCTCCAA
AAATGCTTTCGCGTCGCGCAGACACTGCTCGGTAGTTTCGGGGATCAGCGTTTGAGTAAGAGCCCGCGTC
TGAACCCTCCGCGCCGCCCCGGCCCCAGTGGAAAGACGCGCAGGCAAAACGCACCACGTGACGGAGCGTG
ACCGCGCGCCGAGCGCGCGCCAAGGTCGGGCAGGAAGAGGGCCTATTTCCCATGATTCCTTCATATTTGC
ATATACGATACAAGGCTGTTAGAGAGATAATTAGAATTAATTTGACTGTAAACACAAAGATATTAGTACA
AAATACGTGACGTAGAAAGTAATAATTTCTTGGGTAGTTTGCAGTTTTAAAATTATGTTTTAAAATGGAC
TATCATATGCTTACCGTAACTTGAAAGTATTTCGATTTCTTGGCTTTATATATCTTGTGGAAAGGACGAA
ACACCCATCAAGTCAGCCATCAGCGTTTAAGAGCTATGCTGGAAACAGCATAGCAAGTTTAAATAAGGCT
AGTCCGTTATCAACTTGAAAAAGTGGCACCGAGTCGGTGCTTTTTTTGCGGCCGCCTCGAGTGATCAAAA
AACCAACACACGCTTCCAATGAAAATAAACGATCCTTTATTGCTAGCCTTTACTTGTACAGCTCGTCCAT
GCCGAGAGTGATCCCGGCGGCGGTCACGAACTCCAGCAGGACCATGTGATCGCGCTTCTCGTTGGGGTCT
TTGCTCAGGGCGGACTGGGTGCTCAGGTAGTGGTTGTCGGGCAGCAACACGGGGCCGTCGCCGATGGGGG
TGTTCTGCTGGTAGTGGTCGGCGAGCTGCACGCTGCCGTCCTCGATGTTGTGGCGGATCTTGAAGTTCAC
CTTGATGCCGTTCTTCTGCTTGTCGGCCATGATATAGACGTTGTGGCTGTTGTAGTTGTACTCCAGCTTG
TGCCCCAGGATGTTGCCGTCCTCCTTGAAGTCGATGCCCTTCAGCTCGATGCGGTTCACCAGGGTGTCGC
CCTCGAACTTCACCTCGGCGCGGGTCTTGTAGTTGCCGTCGTCCTTGAAGAAGATGGTGCGCTCCTGGAC
GTAGCCTTCGGGCATGGCGGACTTGAAGAAGTCGTGCTGCTTCATGTGGTCGGGGTAGCGGCTGAAGCAC
TGCACGCCGTAGGTCAGGGTGGTCACGAGGGTGGGCCAGGGCACGGGCAGCTTGCCGGTGGTGCAGATGA
ACTTCAGGGTCAGCTTGCCGTAGGTGGCATCGCCCTCGCCCTCGCCGGACACGCTGAACTTGTGGCCGTT
TACGTCGCCGTCCAGCTCGACCAGGATGGGCACCACCCCGGTGAACAGCTCCTCGCCCTTGCTCACCATG
GTGGCGACCGGTGGATCCCGGGCCCGCGGTACCCAGCTTGGAGGTGCACACCAATGTGGTGAATGGTCAA
ATGGCGTTTATTGTATCGAGCTAGGCACTTAAATACAATATCTCTGCAATGCGGAATTCAGTGGTTCGTC
CAATCCATGTCAGACCCGTCTGTTGCCTTCCTAATAAGGCACGATCGTACCACCTTACTTCCACCAATCG
GCATGCACGGTGCTTTTTCTCTCCTTGTAAGGCATGTTGCTAACTCATCCTTACCATGTTGCAAGACTAC
CAAGAGTATTTGCATAAGACTACATTTCCCCCTCCCTATGCAAAAGCGAAACTACTATATCCTGAGGGGA
CTCCTAACCGCGTACAACCGAAGCCCCGCTTTTCGCCTAAACACACCCTAGTCCCCTCAGATACGCGTAT
ATCTGGCCCGTACATCGCGAAGCAGCGCAAAACGCCTAACCCTAAGCAGATTCTTCATGCAATTGTCGGT
CAAGCCTTGCCTTGTTGTAGCTTAAATTTTGCTCGCGCACTACTCAGCGACCTCCAACACACAAGCAGGG
AGCAGATACTGGCTTAACTATGCGGCATCAGAGCAGATTGTACTGAGAGTGCACCATACGGATCTGCGAT
GATAAGCTGTCAAACATGAGAATTGGTCGACGATATCAGATCTAGGAACCCCTAGTGATGGAGTTGGCCA
CTCCCTCTCTGCGCGCTCGCTCGCTCACTGAGGCCGCCCGGGCAAAGCCCGGGCGTCGGGCGACCTTTGG
TCGCCCGGCCTCAGTGAGCGAGCGAGCGCGCAGAGAGGGAGTGGCCCCCCCCCCCCCCCCCCCCTGCATT
CTAGAGAGCTCCAATTCGCCCTATAGTGAGTCGTATTACGCGCGCTCACTGGCCGTCGTTTTACAACGTC
GTGACTGGGAAAACCCTGGCGTTACCCAACTTAATCGCCTTGCAGCACATCCCCCTTTCGCCAGCTGGCG
TAATAGCGAAGAGGCCCGCACCGATCGCCCTTCCCAACAGTTGCGCAGCCTGAATGGCGAATGGG
[124 nt withheld, positions 4826-4949]
C
[91 nt withheld, positions 4951-5041]
A
[49 nt withheld, positions 5043-5091]
CCTTTGACGTTGGAGTCCACGTTCTTT
[37 nt withheld, positions 5119-5155]
ACCCTATCTCGGTCTATTCTTTTGATTTATAAGGGATTTTGCCGATTTCGGCCTATTGGTTAAAAAATGA
GCTGATTTAACAAAAATTTAACGCGAATTTTAACAAAATATTAACGCTTACAATTTAG
