Features (pLannotate 1.2.2; 21 found; start..end, strand, type, name):
     24..128     +  promoter       AmpR promoter: bla
    129..989     +  CDS            AmpR: β-lactamase; bla; confers resistance to ampicillin, carbenicillin, and related antibiotics
   1160..1748    +  rep_origin     ori: high-copy-number ColE1/pMB1/pBR322/pUC origin of replication
   1931..2023    +  CDS            lacI (fragment): lac repressor; lacI; The lac repressor binds to the lac operator to inhibit transcription in E. coli. This inhibition can be relieved by adding lactose or isopropyl-β-D-thiogalactopyranoside (IPTG).
   2036..2057    +  protein_bind   CAP binding site: CAP binding activates transcription in the presence of cAMP. E. coli catabolite activator protein
   2072..2102    +  promoter       lac promoter: promoter for the E. coli lac operon
   2110..2126    +  protein_bind   lac operator: The lac repressor binds to the lac operator to inhibit transcription in E. coli. This inhibition can be relieved by adding lactose or isopropyl-β-D-thiogalactopyranoside (IPTG). lac repressor encoded by lacI
   2171..2189    +  promoter       T3 promoter: promoter for bacteriophage T3 RNA polymerase
   2626..2866    +  promoter       U6 promoter: RNA polymerase III promoter for human U6 snRNA
   2912..2979    +  misc_RNA       tracrRNA (fragment): trans-activating CRISPR RNA for the Streptococcus pyogenes CRISPR/Cas9 system
   3059..3778    -  CDS            EGFP: the original enhanced GFP (Yang et al., 1996) mammalian codon-optimized
   3786..3812    -  misc_feature   MCS (fragment): multiple cloning site
   3822..4083    -  promoter       RSV promoter: Rous sarcoma virus enhancer/promoter
   4117..4210    -  ncRNA          Retro dr1: Accession: RF00214 - Retrovirus direct repeat 1 (dr1)
   4343..4395    +  misc_feature   bom (fragment): basis of mobility region from pBR322
   4404..4420    -  promoter       tet promoter (fragment): E. coli promoter for tetracycline efflux protein gene
   4452..4581    +  repeat_region  AAV2 ITR (fragment): inverted terminal repeat of adeno-associated virus serotype 2 inverted
   4592..4612    -  promoter       chicken β-actin promoter (fragment): contains a 21-bp deletion relative to the standard chicken β-actin promoter
   4638..4656    -  promoter       T7 promoter: promoter for bacteriophage T7 RNA polymerase
   4664..4815    +  CDS            lacZα (fragment): LacZα fragment of β-galactosidase; lacZ fragment
   4824..5252    +  rep_origin     f1 ori (sequence partly withheld): f1 bacteriophage origin of replication; arrow indicates direction of (+) strand synthesis
>Addgene plasmid #113132 | IL1RN gRNA3 | addgene full sequence | sequence record 224944 | Addgene NGS Result
GTGGCACTTTTCGGGGAAATGTGCGCGGAACCCCTATTTGTTTATTTTTCTAAATACATTCAAATATGTA
TCCGCTCATGAGACAATAACCCTGATAAATGCTTCAATAATATTGAAAAAGGAAGAGTATGAGTATTCAA
CATTTCCGTGTCGCCCTTATTCCCTTTTTTGCGGCATTTTGCCTTCCTGTTTTTGCTCACCCAGAAACGC
TGGTGAAAGTAAAAGATGCTGAAGATCAGTTGGGTGCACGAGTGGGTTACATCGAACTGGATCTCAACAG
CGGTAAGATCCTTGAGAGTTTTCGCCCCGAAGAACGTTTTCCAATGATGAGCACTTTTAAAGTTCTGCTA
TGTGGCGCGGTATTATCCCGTATTGACGCCGGGCAAGAGCAACTCGGTCGCCGCATACACTATTCTCAGA
ATGACTTGGTTGAGTACTCACCAGTCACAGAAAAGCATCTTACGGATGGCATGACAGTAAGAGAATTATG
CAGTGCTGCCATAACCATGAGTGATAACACTGCGGCCAACTTACTTCTGACAACGATCGGAGGACCGAAG
GAGCTAACCGCTTTTTTGCACAACATGGGGGATCATGTAACTCGCCTTGATCGTTGGGAACCGGAGCTGA
ATGAAGCCATACCAAACGACGAGCGTGACACCACGATGCCTGTAGCAATGGCAACAACGTTGCGCAAACT
ATTAACTGGCGAACTACTTACTCTAGCTTCCCGGCAACAATTAATAGACTGGATGGAGGCGGATAAAGTT
GCAGGACCACTTCTGCGCTCGGCCCTTCCGGCTGGCTGGTTTATTGCTGATAAATCTGGAGCCGGTGAGC
GTGGGTCTCGCGGTATCATTGCAGCACTGGGGCCAGATGGTAAGCCCTCCCGTATCGTAGTTATCTACAC
GACGGGGAGTCAGGCAACTATGGATGAACGAAATAGACAGATCGCTGAGATAGGTGCCTCACTGATTAAG
CATTGGTAACTGTCAGACCAAGTTTACTCATATATACTTTAGATTGATTTAAAACTTCATTTTTAATTTA
AAAGGATCTAGGTGAAGATCCTTTTTGATAATCTCATGACCAAAATCCCTTAACGTGAGTTTTCGTTCCA
CTGAGCGTCAGACCCCGTAGAAAAGATCAAAGGATCTTCTTGAGATCCTTTTTTTCTGCGCGTAATCTGC
TGCTTGCAAACAAAAAAACCACCGCTACCAGCGGTGGTTTGTTTGCCGGATCAAGAGCTACCAACTCTTT
TTCCGAAGGTAACTGGCTTCAGCAGAGCGCAGATACCAAATACTGTTCTTCTAGTGTAGCCGTAGTTAGG
CCACCACTTCAAGAACTCTGTAGCACCGCCTACATACCTCGCTCTGCTAATCCTGTTACCAGTGGCTGCT
GCCAGTGGCGATAAGTCGTGTCTTACCGGGTTGGACTCAAGACGATAGTTACCGGATAAGGCGCAGCGGT
CGGGCTGAACGGGGGGTTCGTGCACACAGCCCAGCTTGGAGCGAACGACCTACACCGAACTGAGATACCT
ACAGCGTGAGCTATGAGAAAGCGCCACGCTTCCCGAAGGGAGAAAGGCGGACAGGTATCCGGTAAGCGGC
AGGGTCGGAACAGGAGAGCGCACGAGGGAGCTTCCAGGGGGAAACGCCTGGTATCTTTATAGTCCTGTCG
GGTTTCGCCACCTCTGACTTGAGCGTCGATTTTTGTGATGCTCGTCAGGGGGGCGGAGCCTATGGAAAAA
CGCCAGCAACGCGGCCTTTTTACGGTTCCTGGCCTTTTGCTGGCCTTTTGCTCACATGTTCTTTCCTGCG
TTATCCCCTGATTCTGTGGATAACCGTATTACCGCCTTTGAGTGAGCTGATACCGCTCGCCGCAGCCGAA
CGACCGAGCGCAGCGAGTCAGTGAGCGAGGAAGCGGAAGAGCGCCCAATACGCAAACCGCCTCTCCCCGC
GCGTTGGCCGATTCATTAATGCAGCTGGCACGACAGGTTTCCCGACTGGAAAGCGGGCAGTGAGCGCAAC
GCAATTAATGTGAGTTAGCTCACTCATTAGGCACCCCAGGCTTTACACTTTATGCTTCCGGCTCGTATGT
TGTGTGGAATTGTGAGCGGATAACAATTTCACACAGGAAACAGCTATGACCATGATTACGCCAAGCGCGC
AATTAACCCTCACTAAAGGGAACAAAAGCTGGGTACCACTAGTATGCATCCTGCAGGACGCGTCCTACCC
ACTCCCTCTATGCGCGCTCGCTCACTCACTCGGCCCTGGAGACCWAWGGTCTCCAGGGCGGAGACCWTWG
GTCTCCAGGGCCGAGTGAGTGAGCGAGCGCGCATAGAGGGAGTGGGTACCTCCATCATCTGGTTTCCCAG
ATCTGATATCGGCGCGCCCGAGTCCAACACCCGTGGGAATCCCATGGGCACCATGGCCCCTCGCTCCAAA
AATGCTTTCGCGTCGCGCAGACACTGCTCGGTAGTTTCGGGGATCAGCGTTTGAGTAAGAGCCCGCGTCT
GAACCCTCCGCGCCGCCCCGGCCCCAGTGGAAAGACGCGCAGGCAAAACGCACCACGTGACGGAGCGTGA
CCGCGCGCCGAGCGCGCGCCAAGGTCGGGCAGGAAGAGGGCCTATTTCCCATGATTCCTTCATATTTGCA
TATACGATACAAGGCTGTTAGAGAGATAATTAGAATTAATTTGACTGTAAACACAAAGATATTAGTACAA
AATACGTGACGTAGAAAGTAATAATTTCTTGGGTAGTTTGCAGTTTTAAAATTATGTTTTAAAATGGACT
ATCATATGCTTACCGTAACTTGAAAGTATTTCGATTTCTTGGCTTTATATATCTTGTGGAAAGGACGAAA
CACCCATCAAGTCAGCCATCAGCGTTTAAGAGCTATGCTGGAAACAGCATAGCAAGTTTAAATAAGGCTA
GTCCGTTATCAACTTGAAAAAGTGGCACCGAGTCGGTGCTTTTTTTGCGGCCGCCTCGAGTGATCAAAAA
ACCAACACACGCTTCCAATGAAAATAAACGATCCTTTATTGCTAGCCTTTACTTGTACAGCTCGTCCATG
CCGAGAGTGATCCCGGCGGCGGTCACGAACTCCAGCAGGACCATGTGATCGCGCTTCTCGTTGGGGTCTT
TGCTCAGGGCGGACTGGGTGCTCAGGTAGTGGTTGTCGGGCAGCAGCACGGGGCCGTCGCCGATGGGGGT
GTTCTGCTGGTAGTGGTCGGCGAGCTGCACGCTGCCGTCCTCGATGTTGTGGCGGATCTTGAAGTTCACC
TTGATGCCGTTCTTCTGCTTGTCGGCCATGATATAGACGTTGTGGCTGTTGTAGTTGTACTCCAGCTTGT
GCCCCAGGATGTTGCCGTCCTCCTTGAAGTCGATGCCCTTCAGCTCGATGCGGTTCACCAGGGTGTCGCC
CTCGAACTTCACCTCGGCGCGGGTCTTGTAGTTGCCGTCGTCCTTGAAGAAGATGGTGCGCTCCTGGACG
TAGCCTTCGGGCATGGCGGACTTGAAGAAGTCGTGCTGCTTCATGTGGTCGGGGTAGCGGCTGAAGCACT
GCACGCCGTAGGTCAGGGTGGTCACGAGGGTGGGCCAGGGCACGGGCAGCTTGCCGGTGGTGCAGATGAA
CTTCAGGGTCAGCTTGCCGTAGGTGGCATCGCCCTCGCCCTCGCCGGACACGCTGAACTTGTGGCCGTTT
ACGTCGCCGTCCAGCTCGACCAGGATGGGCACCACCCCGGTGAACAGCTCCTCGCCCTTGCTCACCATGG
TGGCGACCGGTGGATCCCGGGCCCGCGGTACCCAGCTTGGAGGTGCACACCAATGTGGTGAATGGTCAAA
TGGCGTTTATTGTATCGAGCTAGGCACTTAAATACAATATCTCTGCAATGCGGAATTCAGTGGTTCGTCC
AATCCATGTCAGACCCGTCTGTTGCCTTCCTAATAAGGCACGATCGTACCACCTTACTTCCACCAATCGG
CATGCACGGTGCTTTTTCTCTCCTTGTAAGGCATGTTGCTAACTCATCGTTACCATGTTGCAAGACTACA
AGAGTATTGCATAAGACTACATTTCCCCCTCCCTATGCAAAAGCGAAACTACTATATCCTGAGGGGACTC
CTAACCGCGTACAACCGAAGCCCCGCTTTTCGCCTAAACACACCCTAGTCCCCTCAGATACGCGTATATC
TGGCCCGTACATCGCGAAGCAGCGCAAAACGCCTAACCCTAAGCAGATTCTTCATGCAATTGTCGGTCAA
GCCTTGCCTTGTTGTAGCTTAAATTTTGCTCGCGCACTACTCAGCGACCTCCAACACACAAGCAGGGAGC
AGATACTGGCTTAACTATGCGGCATCAGAGCAGATTGTACTGAGAGTGCACCATACGGATCTGCGATGAT
AAGCTGTCAAACATGAGAATTGGTCGACGATATCAGATCTGAGGAACCCCTAGTGATGGAGTTGGCCACT
CCCTCTCTGCGCGCTCGCTCGCTCACTGAGGCCGGGCGACCAAAGGTCGCCCGACGCCCGGGCTTTGCCC
GGGCGGCCTCAGTGAGCGAGCGAGCGCGCAGAGAGGGAGKGGCCCCCCCCCCCCCCCCCCCCTGCATTCT
AGAGAGCTCCAATTCGCCCTATAGTGAGTCGTATTACGCGCGCTCACTGGCCGTCGTTTTACAACGTCGT
GACTGGGAAAACCCTGGCGTTACCCAACTTAATCGCCTTGCAGCACATCCCCCTTTCGCCAGCTGGCGTA
ATAGCGAAGAGGCCCGCACCGATCGCCCTTCCCAACAGTTGCGCAGCCTGAATGGGCCACCTG
[124 nt withheld, positions 4824-4947]
C
[91 nt withheld, positions 4949-5039]
A
[49 nt withheld, positions 5041-5089]
CCTTTGACGTTGGAGTCCACGTTCTTT
[37 nt withheld, positions 5117-5153]
ACCCTATCTCGGTCTATTCTTTTGATTTATAAGGGATTTTGCCGATTTCGGCCTATTGGTTAAAAAATGA
GCTGATTTAACAAAAATTTAACGCGAATTTTAACAAAATATTAACGCTTACAATTT
